Addgene plasmid #210630: pGL4.23_Promoter_4
Depositing lab: Maayan Salton. Publication: Isoforms of the TAL1 transcription factor have different roles in hematopoiesis and cell growth. Sharma A, Mistriel-Zerbib S, Najar RA, Engal E, Bentata M, Taqatqa N, Dahan S, Cohen K, Jaffe-Herman S, Geminder O, Baker M, Nevo Y, Plaschkes I, Kay G, Drier Y, Berger M, Salton M. PLoS Biol. 2023 Jun 28;21(6):e3002175. doi: 10.1371/journal.pbio.3002175. PubMed 37379322.
Backbone
  Vector backbone: pGL4.23[luc2/minP]
  Backbone manufacturer: Promega
  Backbone size w/o insert (bp): 4283
  Vector type: Mammalian Expression
Growth in bacteria
  Bacterial resistance: Ampicillin, 100 μg/mL
  Growth temperature: 37°C
  Growth strain: DH5alpha
  Copy number: High Copy
Gene/Insert
  Gene/Insert name: promoter 4
  Species: H. sapiens (human)
  Entrez Gene: TAL1 (a.k.a. SCL, TCL5, bHLHa17, tal-1)
  Promoter: Minimal Promoter
  Cloning method: Restriction Enzyme; 5′ cloning site Acc65I (not destroyed); 3′ cloning site SacI (not destroyed)
How to cite: pGL4.23_Promoter_4 was a gift from Maayan Salton (Addgene plasmid # 210630 ; http://n2t.net/addgene:210630 ; RRID:Addgene_210630)
