[The description below was written by a language model from this plasmid's Addgene catalogue record and pLannotate feature annotations shown in this document.]
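Description:
pGL4.23_Promoter_4 is a mammalian luciferase reporter plasmid built on the Promega pGL4.23[luc2/minP] backbone, carrying a human genomic fragment designated "promoter 4" from the TAL1 (SCL) locus. The fragment was inserted by restriction cloning between Acc65I and SacI sites, both of which were preserved, placing it upstream of the vector's minimal promoter. The sequenced plasmid is 4,782 nt against a 4,283 bp empty backbone, which implies an insert of roughly 500 bp. The automated feature table does not annotate the insert itself, but there is an unannotated stretch between the upstream pause site and minP that matches the expected position. The exact genomic coordinates of the fragment are not stated in the record.

The reporter unit consists of minP, a minimal TATA-box promoter with low basal activity, driving the synthetic firefly luciferase gene luc2, which is terminated by an SV40 polyadenylation signal. Upstream of the cloning region, a synthetic poly(A) signal and an RNA polymerase II transcriptional pause site from the human α2-globin gene limit read-through transcription from the backbone, so that luciferase output mainly reflects the activity of the cloned element. The plasmid is propagated in E. coli through a high-copy ColE1/pUC-type origin and selected with ampicillin via the β-lactamase gene. The short large T antigen and tetracycline-resistance matches are fragmentary hits, most likely backbone remnants rather than functional genes. No mammalian selection marker is annotated, consistent with transient transfection use. The construct comes from a study of TAL1 transcription factor isoforms and is suited to measuring the transcriptional activity of this TAL1 promoter region in luciferase assays.
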