Features (pLannotate 1.2.2; 10 found; start..end, strand, type, name):
   1093..1214    -  polyA_signal   SV40 poly(A) signal: SV40 polyadenylation signal
   1237..1305    -  CDS            large T antigen (fragment): large T antigen from SV40 (simian virus 40)
   1321..1453    +  CDS            TcR (fragment): tetracycline efflux protein; tet; confers resistance to tetracycline
   1633..2221    -  rep_origin     ori: high-copy-number ColE1/pMB1/pBR322/pUC origin of replication
   2421..3281    -  CDS            AmpR: β-lactamase confers resistance to ampicillin, carbenicillin, and related antibiotics
   3282..3323    -  promoter       AmpR promoter (fragment): bla
   3386..3434    +  polyA_signal   poly(A) signal: synthetic polyadenylation signal
   3448..3539    +  misc_feature   pause site: RNA polymerase II transcriptional pause signal from the human α2 globin gene
   4115..4146    +  promoter       minP: minimal TATA-box promoter with low basal activity
   4179..1049    +  CDS            luciferase (across the origin): firefly luciferase synthetic luc2 version of the luciferase gene
>Addgene plasmid #210630 | pGL4.23_Promoter_4 | addgene full sequence | sequence record 435157 | Addgene NGS Result
CCGGATTGCCCAAGGGCGTAGCCCTACCGCACCGCACCGCTTGTGTCCGATTCAGTCATGCCCGCGACCC
CATCTTCGGCAACCAGATCATCCCCGACACCGCTATCCTCAGCGTGGTGCCATTTCACCACGGCTTCGGC
ATGTTCACCACGCTGGGCTACTTGATCTGCGGCTTTCGGGTCGTGCTCATGTACCGCTTCGAGGAGGAGC
TATTCTTGCGCAGCTTGCAAGACTATAAGATTCAATCTGCCCTGCTGGTGCCCACACTATTTAGCTTCTT
CGCTAAGAGCACTCTCATCGACAAGTACGACCTAAGCAACTTGCACGAGATCGCCAGCGGCGGGGCGCCG
CTCAGCAAGGAGGTAGGTGAGGCCGTGGCCAAACGCTTCCACCTACCAGGCATCCGCCAGGGCTACGGCC
TGACAGAAACAACCAGCGCCATTCTGATCACCCCCGAAGGGGACGACAAGCCTGGCGCAGTAGGCAAGGT
GGTGCCCTTCTTCGAGGCTAAGGTGGTGGACTTGGACACCGGTAAGACACTGGGTGTGAACCAGCGCGGC
GAGCTGTGCGTCCGTGGCCCCATGATCATGAGCGGCTACGTTAACAACCCCGAGGCTACAAACGCTCTCA
TCGACAAGGACGGCTGGCTGCACAGCGGCGACATCGCCTACTGGGACGAGGACGAGCACTTCTTCATCGT
GGACCGGCTGAAGAGCCTGATCAAATACAAGGGCTACCAGGTAGCCCCAGCCGAACTGGAGAGCATCCTG
CTGCAACACCCCAACATCTTCGACGCCGGGGTCGCCGGCCTGCCCGACGACGATGCCGGCGAGCTGCCCG
CCGCAGTCGTCGTGCTGGAACACGGTAAAACCATGACCGAGAAGGAGATCGTGGACTATGTGGCCAGCCA
GGTTACAACCGCCAAGAAGCTGCGCGGTGGTGTTGTGTTCGTGGACGAGGTGCCTAAAGGACTGACCGGC
AAGTTGGACGCCCGCAAGATCCGCGAGATTCTCATTAAGGCCAAGAAGGGCGGCAAGATCGCCGTGTAAT
AATTCTAGAGTCGGGGCGGCCGGCCGCTTCGAGCAGACATGATAAGATACATTGATGAGTTTGGACAAAC
CACAACTAGAATGCAGTGAAAAAAATGCTTTATTTGTGAAATTTGTGATGCTATTGCTTTATTTGTAACC
ATTATAAGCTGCAATAAACAAGTTAACAACAACAATTGCATTCATTTTATGTTTCAGGTTCAGGGGGAGG
TGTGGGAGGTTTTTTAAAGCAAGTAAAACCTCTACAAATGTGGTAAAATCGATAAGGATCCGTCGACCGA
TGCCCTTGAGAGCCTTCAACCCAGTCAGCTCCTTCCGGTGGGCGCGGGGCATGACTATCGTCGCCGCACT
TATGACTGTCTTCTTTATCATGCAACTCGTAGGACAGGTGCCGGCAGCGCTCTTCCGCTTCCTCGCTCAC
TGACTCGCTGCGCTCGGTCGTTCGGCTGCGGCGAGCGGTATCAGCTCACTCAAAGGCGGTAATACGGTTA
TCCACAGAATCAGGGGATAACGCAGGAAAGAACATGTGAGCAAAAGGCCAGCAAAAGGCCAGGAACCGTA
AAAAGGCCGCGTTGCTGGCGTTTTTCCATAGGCTCCGCCCCCCTGACGAGCATCACAAAAATCGACGCTC
AAGTCAGAGGTGGCGAAACCCGACAGGACTATAAAGATACCAGGCGTTTCCCCCTGGAAGCTCCCTCGTG
CGCTCTCCTGTTCCGACCCTGCCGCTTACCGGATACCTGTCCGCCTTTCTCCCTTCGGGAAGCGTGGCGC
TTTCTCATAGCTCACGCTGTAGGTATCTCAGTTCGGTGTAGGTCGTTCGCTCCAAGCTGGGCTGTGTGCA
CGAACCCCCCGTTCAGCCCGACCGCTGCGCCTTATCCGGTAACTATCGTCTTGAGTCCAACCCGGTAAGA
CACGACTTATCGCCACTGGCAGCAGCCACTGGTAACAGGATTAGCAGAGCGAGGTATGTAGGCGGTGCTA
CAGAGTTCTTGAAGTGGTGGCCTAACTACGGCTACACTAGAAGAACAGTATTTGGTATCTGCGCTCTGCT
GAAGCCAGTTACCTTCGGAAAAAGAGTTGGTAGCTCTTGATCCGGCAAACAAACCACCGCTGGTAGCGGT
GGTTTTTTTGTTTGCAAGCAGCAGATTACGCGCAGAAAAAAAGGATCTCAAGAAGATCCTTTGATCTTTT
CTACGGGGTCTGACGCTCAGTGGAACGAAAACTCACGTTAAGGGATTTTGGTCATGAGATTATCAAAAAG
GATCTTCACCTAGATCCTTTTAAATTAAAAATGAAGTTTTAAATCAATCTAAAGTATATATGAGTAAACT
TGGTCTGACAGCGGCCGCAAATGCTAAACCACTGCAGTGGTTACCAGTGCTTGATCAGTGAGGCACCGAT
CTCAGCGATCTGCCTATTTCGTTCGTCCATAGTGGCCTGACTCCCCGTCGTGTAGATCACTACGATTCGT
GAGGGCTTACCATCAGGCCCCAGCGCAGCAATGATGCCGCGAGAGCCGCGTTCACCGGCCCCCGATTTGT
CAGCAATGAACCAGCCAGCAGGGAGGGCCGAGCGAAGAAGTGGTCCTGCTACTTTGTCCGCCTCCATCCA
GTCTATGAGCTGCTGTCGTGATGCTAGAGTAAGAAGTTCGCCAGTGAGTAGTTTCCGAAGAGTTGTGGCC
ATTGCTACTGGCATCGTGGTATCACGCTCGTCGTTCGGTATGGCTTCGTTCAACTCTGGTTCCCAGCGGT
CAAGCCGGGTCACATGATCACCCATATTATGAAGAAATGCAGTCAGCTCCTTAGGGCCTCCGATCGTTGT
CAGAAGTAAGTTGGCCGCGGTGTTGTCGCTCATGGTAATGGCAGCACTACACAATTCTCTTACCGTCATG
CCATCCGTAAGATGCTTTTCCGTGACCGGCGAGTACTCAACCAAGTCGTTTTGTGAGTAGTGTATACGGC
GACCAAGCTGCTCTTGCCCGGCGTCTATACGGGACAACACCGCGCCACATAGCAGTACTTTGAAAGTGCT
CATCATCGGGAATCGTTCTTCGGGGCGGAAAGACTCAAGGATCTTGCCGCTATTGAGATCCAGTTCGATA
TAGCCCACTCTTGCACCCAGTTGATCTTCAGCATCTTTTACTTTCACCAGCGTTTCGGGGTGTGCAAAAA
CAGGCAAGCAAAATGCCGCAAAGAAGGGAATGAGTGCGACACGAAAATGTTGGATGCTCATACTCGTCCT
TTTTCAATATTATTGAAGCATTTATCAGGGTTACTAGTACGTCTCTCAAGGATAAGTAAGTAATATTAAG
GTACGGGAGGTATTGGACAGGCCGCAATAAAATATCTTTATTTTCATTACATCTGTGTGTTGGTTTTTTG
TGTGAATCGATAGTACTAACATACGCTCTCCATCAAAACAAAACGAAACAAAACAAACTAGCAAAATAGG
CTGTCCCCAGTGCAAGTGCAGGTGCCAGAACATTTCTCTGGCCTAACTGGCCGGTACCACCGACCAGAGT
CTGAAGACTATTCGCCTTTCCCAACACGGACCTCCGCCCATCCAGGCCCGGGACTATCCCTTCGCGGTGT
AGCGGCAGCCGGAGACCTGGCTGAGGAGGCAACCGCGTAGACACCTCCCTGCTTAGAAAACAAACACTGA
ACCAGACCGATCCCAGTTGGAGGGTTCGAAAATGTTCCAGACAGCCTGTCGGGAGGGGTTGTTGTTGCTG
TTGGACTAAATAGCTATTCCTGATTGGTCATGTATAGGGTTTTTTAAGGCGGGTGGGGGGAGGAGGGGGT
AGAGGAAAGGCTCCAAACACCTGCAGGTTGGGGGCGGAAAGCTGTTTGCGATTCCCTGGACTGGTTGGTC
GGGGACAGGAGGTAATTCCCAGCCATTGACCCCCATTTCTCTCTCTCCCTCCCTCTTGCCCTGCCTCTTT
CTCTCCACCCCTATCTTTCCTGGAAACTCGCTTTGGGCGCGGCAGATCGCCCAGGACCACACCGCAGCGA
GCTCGCTAGCCTCGAGGATATCAAGATCTGGCCTCGGCGGCCAAGCTTAGACACTAGAGGGTATATAATG
GAAGCTCGACTTCCAGCTTGGCAATCCGGTACTGTTGGTAAAGCCACCATGGAAGATGCCAAAAACATTA
AGAAGGGCCCAGCGCCATTCTACCCACTCGAAGACGGGACCGCCGGCGAGCAGCTGCACAAAGCCATGAA
GCGCTACGCCCTGGTGCCCGGCACCATCGCCTTTACCGACGCACATATCGAGGTGGACATTACCTACGCC
GAGTACTTCGAGATGAGCGTTCGGCTGGCAGAAGCTATGAAGCGCTATGGGCTGAATACAAACCATCGGA
TCGTGGTGTGCAGCGAGAATAGCTTGCAGTTCTTCATGCCCGTGTTGGGTGCCCTGTTCATCGGTGTGGC
TGTGGCCCCAGCTAACGACATCTACAACGAGCGCGAGCTGCTGAACAGCATGGGCATCAGCCAGCCCACC
GTCGTATTCGTGAGCAAGAAAGGGCTGCAAAAGATCCTCAACGTGCAAAAGAAGCTACCGATCATACAAA
AGATCATCATCATGGATAGCAAGACCGACTACCAGGGCTTCCAAAGCATGTACACCTTCGTGACTTCCCA
TTTGCCACCCGGCTTCAACGAGTACGACTTCGTGCCCGAGAGCTTCGACCGGGACAAAACCATCGCCCTG
ATCATGAACAGTAGTGGCAGTA
